>Addgene plasmid #233594 | OMM-short-RspA-CFAST | addgene full sequence | sequence record 468021 | Addgene NGS Result
GACGGATCGGGAGATCTCCCGATCCCCTATGGTGCACTCTCAGTACAATCTGCTCTGATGCCGCATAGTT
AAGCCAGTATCTGCTCCCTGCTTGTGTGTTGGAGGTCGCTGAGTAGTGCGCGAGCAAAATTTAAGCTACA
ACAAGGCAAGGCTTGACCGACAATTGCATGAAGAATCTGCTTAGGGTTAGGCGTTTTGCGCTGCTTCGCG
ATGTACGGGCCAGATATACGCGTTGACATTGATTATTGACTAGTTATTAATAGTAATCAATTACGGGGTC
ATTAGTTCATAGCCCATATATGGAGTTCCGCGTTACATAACTTACGGTAAATGGCCCGCCTGGCTGACCG
CCCAACGACCCCCGCCCATTGACGTCAATAATGACGTATGTTCCCATAGTAACGCCAATAGGGACTTTCC
ATTGACGTCAATGGGTGGAGTATTTACGGTAAACTGCCCACTTGGCAGTACATCAAGTGTATCATATGCC
AAGTACGCCCCCTATTGACGTCAATGACGGTAAATGGCCCGCCTGGCATTATGCCCAGTACATGACCTTA
TGGGACTTTCCTACTTGGCAGTACATCTACGTATTAGTCATCGCTATTACCATGGTGATGCGGTTTTGGC
AGTACATCAATGGGCGTGGATAGCGGTTTGACTCACGGGGATTTCCAAGTCTCCACCCCATTGACGTCAA
TGGGAGTTTGTTTTGGCACCAAAATCAACGGGACTTTCCAAAATGTCGTAACAACTCCGCCCCATTGACG
CAAATGGGCGGTAGGCGTGTACGGTGGGAGGTCTATATAAGCAGAGCTCTCTGGCTAACTAGAGAACCCA
CTGCTTACTGGCTTATCGAAATTAATACGACTCACTATAGGGAGACCCAAGCTTCGCAGAGGACACTTGT
CATGGCCGCCTCTAAACCTGTGGAGGCAGCGGTGGTCGCAGCCGCTGTACCGAGCTCCGGGAGTGGGGTG
GGCGGCGGCGGGACTGCGGGCCCGGGCACGGGGGGGCTGCCGCGATGGCAGCTGGCTCTGGCGGTCGGGG
CACCCCTGCTGCTGGGCGCGGGTGCCATATACCTGTGGAGTCGGCAGCAACGGCGCCGGGAGGCCAGAGG
CCGGGGCGGATCCGGCGACAGCTTCTGGATCTTCGTGAAGAGACTGTAAGATATCGCGGCCGCCTCGAGC
ATGCATCTAGAGGGCCCTATTCTATAGTGTCACCTAAATGCTAGAGCTCGCTGATCAGCCTCGACTGTGC
CTTCTAGTTGCCAGCCATCTGTTGTTTGCCCCTCCCCCGTGCCTTCCTTGACCCTGGAAGGTGCCACTCC
CACTGTCCTTTCCTAATAAAATGAGGAAATTGCATCGCATTGTCTGAGTAGGTGTCATTCTATTCTGGGG
GGTGGGGTGGGGCAGGACAGCAAGGGGGAGGATTGGGAAGACAATAGCAGGCATGCTGGGGATGCGGTGG
GCTCTATGGCTTCTGAGGCGGAAAGAACCAGCTGGGGCTCTAGGGGGTATCCCC
[124 nt withheld, positions 1525-1648]
C
[91 nt withheld, positions 1650-1740]
A
[49 nt withheld, positions 1742-1790]
CCTTTGACGTTGGAGTCCACGTTCTTT
[37 nt withheld, positions 1818-1854]
ACCCTATCTCGGTCTATTCTTTTGATTTATAAGGGATTTTGCCGATTTCGGCCTATTGGTTAAAAAATGA
GCTGATTTAACAAAAATTTAACGCGAATTAATTCTGTGGAATGTGTGTCAGTTAGGGTGTGGAAAGTCCC
CAGGCTCCCCAGCAGGCAGAAGTATGCAAAGCATGCATCTCAATTAGTCAGCAACCAGGTGTGGAAAGTC
CCCAGGCTCCCCAGCAGGCAGAAGTATGCAAAGCATGCATCTCAATTAGTCAGCAACCATAGTCCCGCCC
CTAACTCCGCCCATCCCGCCCCTAACTCCGCCCAGTTCCGCCCATTCTCCGCCCCATGGCTGACTAATTT
TTTTTATTTATGCAGAGGCCGAGGCCGCCTCTGCCTCTGAGCTATTCCAGAAGTAGTGAGGAGGCTTTTT
TGGAGGCCTAGGCTTTTGCAAAAAGCTCCCGGGAGCTTGTATATCCATTTTCGGATCTGATCAAGAGACA
GGATGAGGATCGTTTCGCATGATTGAACAAGATGGATTGCACGCAGGTTCTCCGGCCGCTTGGGTGGAGA
GGCTATTCGGCTATGACTGGGCACAACAGACAATCGGCTGCTCTGATGCCGCCGTGTTCCGGCTGTCAGC
GCAGGGGCGCCCGGTTCTTTTTGTCAAGACCGACCTGTCCGGTGCCCTGAATGAACTGCAGGACGAGGCA
GCGCGGCTATCGTGGCTGGCCACGACGGGCGTTCCTTGCGCAGCTGTGCTCGACGTTGTCACTGAAGCGG
GAAGGGACTGGCTGCTATTGGGCGAAGTGCCGGGGCAGGATCTCCTGTCATCTCACCTTGCTCCTGCCGA
GAAAGTATCCATCATGGCTGATGCAATGCGGCGGCTGCATACGCTTGATCCGGCTACCTGCCCATTCGAC
CACCAAGCGAAACATCGCATCGAGCGAGCACGTACTCGGATGGAAGCCGGTCTTGTCGATCAGGATGATC
TGGACGAAGAGCATCAGGGGCTCGCGCCAGCCGAACTGTTCGCCAGGCTCAAGGCGCGCATGCCCGACGG
CGAGGATCTCGTCGTGACCCATGGCGATGCCTGCTTGCCGAATATCATGGTGGAAAATGGCCGCTTTTCT
GGATTCATCGACTGTGGCCGGCTGGGTGTGGCGGACCGCTATCAGGACATAGCGTTGGCTACCCGTGATA
TTGCTGAAGAGCTTGGCGGCGAATGGGCTGACCGCTTCCTCGTGCTTTACGGTATCGCCGCTCCCGATTC
GCAGCGCATCGCCTTCTATCGCCTTCTTGACGAGTTCTTCTGAGCGGGACTCTGGGGTTCGAAATGACCG
ACCAAGCGACGCCCAACCTGCCATCACGAGATTTCGATTCCACCGCCGCCTTCTATGAAAGGTTGGGCTT
CGGAATCGTTTTCCGGGACGCCGGCTGGATGATCCTCCAGCGCGGGGATCTCATGCTGGAGTTCTTCGCC
CACCCCAACTTGTTTATTGCAGCTTATAATGGTTACAAATAAAGCAATAGCATCACAAATTTCACAAATA
AAGCATTTTTTTCACTGCATTCTAGTTGTGGTTTGTCCAAACTCATCAATGTATCTTATCATGTCTGTAT
ACCGTCGACCTCTAGCTAGAGCTTGGCGTAATCATGGTCATAGCTGTTTCCTGTGTGAAATTGTTATCCG
CTCACAATTCCACACAACATACGAGCCGGAAGCATAAAGTGTAAAGCCTGGGGTGCCTAATGAGTGAGCT
AACTCACATTAATTGCGTTGCGCTCACTGCCCGCTTTCCAGTCGGGAAACCTGTCGTGCCAGCTGCATTA
ATGAATCGGCCAACGCGCGGGGAGAGGCGGTTTGCGTATTGGGCGCTCTTCCGCTTCCTCGCTCACTGAC
TCGCTGCGCTCGGTCGTTCGGCTGCGGCGAGCGGTATCAGCTCACTCAAAGGCGGTAATACGGTTATCCA
CAGAATCAGGGGATAACGCAGGAAAGAACATGTGAGCAAAAGGCCAGCAAAAGGCCAGGAACCGTAAAAA
GGCCGCGTTGCTGGCGTTTTTCCATAGGCTCCGCCCCCCTGACGAGCATCACAAAAATCGACGCTCAAGT
CAGAGGTGGCGAAACCCGACAGGACTATAAAGATACCAGGCGTTTCCCCCTGGAAGCTCCCTCGTGCGCT
CTCCTGTTCCGACCCTGCCGCTTACCGGATACCTGTCCGCCTTTCTCCCTTCGGGAAGCGTGGCGCTTTC
TCATAGCTCACGCTGTAGGTATCTCAGTTCGGTGTAGGTCGTTCGCTCCAAGCTGGGCTGTGTGCACGAA
CCCCCCGTTCAGCCCGACCGCTGCGCCTTATCCGGTAACTATCGTCTTGAGTCCAACCCGGTAAGACACG
ACTTATCGCCACTGGCAGCAGCCACTGGTAACAGGATTAGCAGAGCGAGGTATGTAGGCGGTGCTACAGA
GTTCTTGAAGTGGTGGCCTAACTACGGCTACACTAGAAGAACAGTATTTGGTATCTGCGCTCTGCTGAAG
CCAGTTACCTTCGGAAAAAGAGTTGGTAGCTCTTGATCCGGCAAACAAACCACCGCTGGTAGCGGTGGTT
TTTTTGTTTGCAAGCAGCAGATTACGCGCAGAAAAAAAGGATCTCAAGAAGATCCTTTGATCTTTTCTAC
GGGGTCTGACGCTCAGTGGAACGAAAACTCACGTTAAGGGATTTTGGTCATGAGATTATCAAAAAGGATC
TTCACCTAGATCCTTTTAAATTAAAAATGAAGTTTTAAATCAATCTAAAGTATATATGAGTAAACTTGGT
CTGACAGTTACCAATGCTTAATCAGTGAGGCACCTATCTCAGCGATCTGTCTATTTCGTTCATCCATAGT
TGCCTGACTCCCCGTCGTGTAGATAACTACGATACGGGAGGGCTTACCATCTGGCCCCAGTGCTGCAATG
ATACCGCGAGACCCACGCTCACCGGCTCCAGATTTATCAGCAATAAACCAGCCAGCCGGAAGGGCCGAGC
GCAGAAGTGGTCCTGCAACTTTATCCGCCTCCATCCAGTCTATTAATTGTTGCCGGGAAGCTAGAGTAAG
TAGTTCGCCAGTTAATAGTTTGCGCAACGTTGTTGCCATTGCTACAGGCATCGTGGTGTCACGCTCGTCG
TTTGGTATGGCTTCATTCAGCTCCGGTTCCCAACGATCAAGGCGAGTTACATGATCCCCCATGTTGTGCA
AAAAAGCGGTTAGCTCCTTCGGTCCTCCGATCGTTGTCAGAAGTAAGTTGGCCGCAGTGTTATCACTCAT
GGTTATGGCAGCACTGCATAATTCTCTTACTGTCATGCCATCCGTAAGATGCTTTTCTGTGACTGGTGAG
TACTCAACCAAGTCATTCTGAGAATAGTGTATGCGGCGACCGAGTTGCTCTTGCCCGGCGTCAATACGGG
ATAATACCGCGCCACATAGCAGAACTTTAAAAGTGCTCATCATTGGAAAACGTTCTTCGGGGCGAAAACT
CTCAAGGATCTTACCGCTGTTGAGATCCAGTTCGATGTAACCCACTCGTGCACCCAACTGATCTTCAGCA
TCTTTTACTTTCACCAGCGTTTCTGGGTGAGCAAAAACAGGAAGGCAAAATGCCGCAAAAAAGGGAATAA
GGGCGACACGGAAATGTTGAATACTCATACTCTTCCTTTTTCAATATTATTGAAGCATTTATCAGGGTTA
TTGTCTCATGAGCGGATACATATTTGAATGTATTTAGAAAAATAAACAAATAGGGGTTCCGCGCACATTT
CCCCGAAAAGTGCCACCTGACGTC
Features (pLannotate 1.2.2; 21 found; start..end, strand, type, name):
     28..80      -  misc_feature   bom (fragment): basis of mobility region from pBR322
    235..614     +  enhancer       CMV enhancer: human cytomegalovirus immediate early enhancer
    615..818     +  promoter       CMV promoter: human cytomegalovirus (CMV) immediate early promoter
    814..847     +  LTR            5' LTR (truncated) (fragment): truncated 5' long terminal repeat (LTR) from HIV-1
    863..881     +  promoter       T7 promoter: promoter for bacteriophage T7 RNA polymerase
    912..1127    +  CDS            TOMM70 (fragment): TOM70_HUMAN - Also known as KIAA0719, TOM70, TOMM70A. Experimental evidence at protein level: Swiss-Prot protein existence level 1. Acts as receptor of the preprotein translocase complex of the outer mitochondrial membrane (TOM complex). Recognizes and mediates the translocation of mitochondrial preproteins from the cytosol into the mitochondria in a chaperone dependent manner (PubMed:12526792). Mediates TBK1 and IRF3 activation induced by MAVS in response to Sendai virus infection and promotes host antiviral responses during virus infection (PubMed:20628368, PubMed:25609812). Upon Sendai viru
   1211..1229    -  promoter       SP6 promoter: promoter for bacteriophage SP6 RNA polymerase
   1255..1479    +  polyA_signal   bGH poly(A) signal: bovine growth hormone polyadenylation signal
   1483..1504    +  promoter       SV40 promoter (fragment): SV40 enhancer and early promoter
   1525..1953    +  rep_origin     f1 ori (sequence partly withheld): f1 bacteriophage origin of replication; arrow indicates direction of (+) strand synthesis
   1967..2296    +  promoter       SV40 promoter: SV40 enhancer and early promoter
   2363..3154    +  CDS            neo: KKA2_KLEPN - Also known as kan, nptII. Experimental evidence at protein level: Swiss-Prot protein existence level 1. Resistance to kanamycin, neomycin, paromomycin, ribostamycin, butirosin and gentamicin B. From Klebsiella pneumoniae.
   3178..3336    +  CDS            ble (fragment): BLE_KLEPN - Experimental evidence at protein level: Swiss-Prot protein existence level 1. Binding protein with a strong affinity to the bleomycin family of antibiotics. Binds to CL990; an antimitotic-antibiotic compound. From Klebsiella pneumoniae.
   3331..3452    +  polyA_signal   SV40 poly(A) signal: SV40 polyadenylation signal
   3525..3541    -  protein_bind   lac operator: The lac repressor binds to the lac operator to inhibit transcription in E. coli. This inhibition can be relieved by adding lactose or isopropyl-β-D-thiogalactopyranoside (IPTG). lac repressor encoded by lacI
   3549..3579    -  promoter       lac promoter: promoter for the E. coli lac operon
   3594..3615    -  protein_bind   CAP binding site: CAP binding activates transcription in the presence of cAMP. E. coli catabolite activator protein
   3628..3720    -  CDS            lacI (fragment): lac repressor; lacI; The lac repressor binds to the lac operator to inhibit transcription in E. coli. This inhibition can be relieved by adding lactose or isopropyl-β-D-thiogalactopyranoside (IPTG).
   3903..4491    -  rep_origin     ori: high-copy-number ColE1/pMB1/pBR322/pUC origin of replication
   4662..5522    -  CDS            AmpR: β-lactamase; bla; confers resistance to ampicillin, carbenicillin, and related antibiotics
   5523..5627    -  promoter       AmpR promoter: bla
