[The description below was written by a language model from this plasmid's Addgene catalogue record and pLannotate feature annotations shown in this document.]
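Description:
OMM-short-RspA-CFAST is a mammalian expression plasmid built on the pcDNA3 backbone that places the small C-terminal fragment of a split fluorogenic reporter on the cytosolic face of the outer mitochondrial membrane. It is maintained in E. coli through a high-copy ColE1/pUC-type origin and an ampicillin resistance gene (β-lactamase with its own promoter). It also carries an f1 origin and an SV40 promoter-driven neomycin phosphotransferase cassette with an SV40 polyadenylation signal, which allows G418 selection of stably transfected mammalian cells. The short HIV-1 LTR, ble, lacI and bom fragments in the annotation appear to be partial backbone matches rather than functional parts.

The payload is driven by the CMV immediate early enhancer and promoter and terminated by the bovine growth hormone polyadenylation signal. T7 and SP6 promoters flank the cloning region. The open reading frame fuses a fragment of human TOMM70, which the record uses for outer mitochondrial membrane targeting, to RspA-CFAST, derived from a Rheinheimera sp. A13L protein. The feature table annotates only the TOMM70 portion. The short stretch between it and the SP6 promoter, where the CFAST peptide would lie, is unannotated, which is consistent with its very small size. What "short" in the name refers to is not stated in the record.

CFAST is non-fluorescent on its own and is designed to complement reversibly with a partner NFAST fragment in the presence of a fluorogenic ligand. According to the associated publication, such constructs serve as reversible chemogenetic reporters for imaging the dynamics of membrane contact sites, alongside associated calcium signals. This plasmid would presumably be paired with a complementary fragment targeted to another organelle membrane.
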