Addgene plasmid #233594: OMM-short-RspA-CFAST
Purpose: Expression of RspA-CFAST on the outer mitochondrial membrane
Depositing lab: Riccardo Filadi. Depositing organization: CNR, Institute of Neuroscience. Publication: Simultaneous detection of membrane contact dynamics and associated Ca(2+) signals by reversible chemogenetic reporters. Garcia Casas P, Rossini M, Pavenius L, Saeed M, Arnst N, Sonda S, Fernandes T, D'Arsie I, Bruzzone M, Berno V, Raimondi A, Sassano ML, Naia L, Barbieri E, Sigismund S, Agostinis P, Sturlese M, Niemeyer BA, Brismar H, Ankarcrona M, Gautier A, Pizzo P, Filadi R. Nat Commun. 2024 Nov 12;15(1):9775. doi: 10.1038/s41467-024-52985-0. PubMed 39532847.
Backbone
  Vector backbone: pcDNA3
  Vector type: Mammalian Expression
Growth in bacteria
  Bacterial resistance: Ampicillin, 100 μg/mL
  Growth temperature: 37°C
  Growth strain: DH5alpha
  Copy number: High Copy
Gene/Insert
  Gene/Insert name: TOM70 fragment-RspA-CFAST
  Species: H. sapiens (human); RspA-CFAST from Rheinheimera sp A13L and TOM70 fragment from Homo sapiens
  Entrez Gene: TOMM70 (a.k.a. TOMM70A, Tom70)
  Promoter: CMV
  Cloning method: Restriction Enzyme; 5′ cloning site Unknown (unknown if destroyed)
Terms and licenses: Academic/Nonprofit Terms; Industry Terms: Not Available to Industry
How to cite: OMM-short-RspA-CFAST was a gift from Riccardo Filadi (Addgene plasmid # 233594 ; http://n2t.net/addgene:233594 ; RRID:Addgene_233594)
