>Addgene plasmid #233594 | OMM-short-RspA-CFAST | depositor partial sequence | sequence record 459424 | OMM-short-RspA-CFAST insert
ATGGCCGCCTCTAAACCTGTGGAGGCAGCGGTGGTCGCAGCCGCTGTACCGAGCTCCGGGAGTGGGGTGG
GCGGCGGCGGGACTGCGGGCCCGGGCACGGGGGGGCTGCCGCGATGGCAGCTGGCTCTGGCGGTCGGGGC
ACCCCTGCTGCTGGGCGCGGGTGCCATATACCTGTGGAGTCGGCAGCAACGGCGCCGGGAGGCCAGAGGC
CGGGGCGGATCCGGCGACAGCTTCTGGATCTTCGTGAAGAGACTGTAA
